LOCUS       Exported 5962 bp ds-DNA circular SYN 12-MAY-2021
DEFINITION  synthetic circular DNA
ACCESSION   .
VERSION     .
KEYWORDS    pET-Ran(Q69L)
SOURCE      synthetic DNA construct
  ORGANISM  synthetic DNA construct
REFERENCE   1 (bases 1 to 5962)
  AUTHORS   Nishi K, Nishi A, Nagasawa T, Ui-Tei K
  TITLE     Human TNRC6A is an Argonaute-navigator protein for microRNA-mediated
            gene silencing in the nucleus.
  JOURNAL   RNA. 2013 Jan;19(1):17-35. doi: 10.1261/rna.034769.112. Epub 2012
            Nov 13.
  PUBMED    23150874
REFERENCE   2 (bases 1 to 5962)
  AUTHORS   .
  TITLE     Direct Submission
  JOURNAL   Exported May 12, 2021 from SnapGene Server 1.1.58
            http://www.snapgene.com
FEATURES             Location/Qualifiers
     source          1..5962
                     /organism="synthetic DNA construct"
                     /mol_type="other DNA"
     rep_origin      12..467
                     /direction=RIGHT
                     /label=f1 ori
                     /note="f1 bacteriophage origin of replication; arrow
                     indicates direction of (+) strand synthesis"
     primer_bind     complement(99..118)
                     /label=F1ori-R
                     /note="F1 origin, reverse primer"
     primer_bind     309..330
                     /label=F1ori-F
                     /note="F1 origin, forward primer"
     CDS             complement(560..1375)
                     /codon_start=1
                     /gene="aph(3')-Ia"
                     /product="aminoglycoside phosphotransferase"
                     /label=KanR
                     /note="confers resistance to kanamycin in bacteria or G418
                     (Geneticin(R)) in eukaryotes"
                     /translation="MSHIQRETSCSRPRLNSNMDADLYGYKWARDNVGQSGATIYRLYG
                     KPDAPELFLKHGKGSVANDVTDEMVRLNWLTEFMPLPTIKHFIRTPDDAWLLTTAIPGK
                     TAFQVLEEYPDSGENIVDALAVFLRRLHSIPVCNCPFNSDRVFRLAQAQSRMNNGLVDA
                     SDFDDERNGWPVEQVWKEMHKLLPFSPDSVVTHGDFSLDNLIFDEGKLIGCIDVGRVGI
                     ADRYQDLAILWNCLGEFSPSLQKRLFQKYGIDNPDMNKLQFHLMLDEFF"
     primer_bind     1283..1302
                     /label=Kan-R
                     /note="Kanamycin resistance gene, reverse primer"
     primer_bind     1367..1386
                     /label=pENTR-R
                     /note="pENTR vectors, reverse primer"
     rep_origin      1497..2085
                     /direction=RIGHT
                     /label=ori
                     /note="high-copy-number ColE1/pMB1/pBR322/pUC origin of
                     replication"
     primer_bind     1986..2005
                     /label=pBR322ori-F
                     /note="pBR322 origin, forward primer"
     primer_bind     2239..2256
                     /label=L4440
                     /note="L4440 vector, forward primer"
     misc_feature    2271..2413
                     /label=bom
                     /note="basis of mobility region from pBR322"
     primer_bind     complement(2339..2358)
                     /label=pRS-marker
                     /note="pRS vectors, use to sequence yeast selectable
                     marker"
     primer_bind     2499..2521
                     /label=pGEX 3'
                     /note="pGEX vectors, reverse primer"
     CDS             complement(2515..2706)
                     /codon_start=1
                     /gene="rop"
                     /product="Rop protein, which maintains plasmids at low copy
                     number"
                     /label=rop
                     /translation="MTKQEKTALNMARFIRSQTLTLLEKLNELDADEQADICESLHDHA
                     DELYRSCLARFGDDGENL"
     CDS             complement(3515..4597)
                     /codon_start=1
                     /gene="lacI"
                     /product="lac repressor"
                     /label=lacI
                     /note="The lac repressor binds to the lac operator to
                     inhibit transcription in E. coli. This inhibition can be
                     relieved by adding lactose or
                     isopropyl-beta-D-thiogalactopyranoside (IPTG)."
                     /translation="MKPVTLYDVAEYAGVSYQTVSRVVNQASHVSAKTREKVEAAMAEL
                     NYIPNRVAQQLAGKQSLLIGVATSSLALHAPSQIVAAIKSRADQLGASVVVSMVERSGV
                     EACKAAVHNLLAQRVSGLIINYPLDDQDAIAVEAACTNVPALFLDVSDQTPINSIIFSH
                     EDGTRLGVEHLVALGHQQIALLAGPLSSVSARLRLAGWHKYLTRNQIQPIAEREGDWSA
                     MSGFQQTMQMLNEGIVPTAMLVANDQMALGAMRAITESGLRVGADISVVGYDDTEDSSC
                     YIPPLTTIKQDFRLLGQTSVDRLLQLSQGQAVKGNQLLPVSLVKRKTTLAPNTQTASPR
                     ALADSLMQLARQVSRLESGQ"
     primer_bind     4559..4578
                     /label=LacI-R
                     /note="LacI, reverse primer"
     promoter        complement(4598..4675)
                     /gene="lacI"
                     /label=lacI promoter
     primer_bind     4881..4900
                     /label=pBRrevBam
                     /note="pBR322 vectors, tet region, downstream of BamHI,
                     reverse primer"
     primer_bind     4984..5003
                     /label=T7
                     /note="T7 promoter, forward primer"
     promoter        4984..5002
                     /label=T7 promoter
                     /note="promoter for bacteriophage T7 RNA polymerase"
     protein_bind    5003..5027
                     /label=lac operator
                     /bound_moiety="lac repressor encoded by lacI"
                     /note="The lac repressor binds to the lac operator to
                     inhibit transcription in E. coli. This inhibition can be
                     relieved by adding lactose or
                     isopropyl-beta-D-thiogalactopyranoside (IPTG)."
     RBS             5042..5064
                     /note="efficient ribosome binding site from bacteriophage
                     T7 gene 10 (Olins and Rangwala, 1989)"
     CDS             5083..5100
                     /codon_start=1
                     /product="6xHis affinity tag"
                     /label=6xHis
                     /translation="HHHHHH"
     CDS             5110..5127
                     /codon_start=1
                     /product="thrombin recognition and cleavage site"
                     /label=thrombin site
                     /translation="LVPRGS"
     CDS             5806..5823
                     /codon_start=1
                     /product="6xHis affinity tag"
                     /label=6xHis
                     /translation="HHHHHH"
     primer_bind     complement(5876..5894)
                     /label=T7 Term
                     /note="T7 terminator, reverse primer"
     terminator      5890..5937
                     /label=T7 terminator
                     /note="transcription terminator for bacteriophage T7 RNA
                     polymerase"
ORIGIN
        1 tggcgaatgg gnnnnnnnnn nnnnnnnnnn nnnnnnnnnn nnnnnnnnnn nnnnnnnnnn
       61 nnnnnnnnnn nnnnnnnnnn nnnnnnnnnn nnnnnnnnnn nnnnnnnnnn nnnnnnnnnn
      121 nnnnnnnnnn nnnnncnnnn nnnnnnnnnn nnnnnnnnnn nnnnnnnnnn nnnnnnnnnn
      181 nnnnnnnnnn nnnnnnnnnn nnnnnnnnnn nnnnnnnnnn nnnnnnnann nnnnnnnnnn
      241 nnnnnnnnnn nnnnnnnnnn nnnnnnnnnn nnnnnnncct ttgacgttgg agtccacgtt
      301 ctttnnnnnn nnnnnnnnnn nnnnnnnnnn nnnnnnnnnn naccctatct cggtctattc
      361 ttttgattta taagggattt tgccgatttc ggcctattgg ttaaaaaatg agctgattta
      421 acaaaaattt aacgcgaatt ttaacaaaat attaacgttt acaatttcag gtggcacttt
      481 tcggggaaat gtgcgcggaa cccctatttg tttatttttc taaatacatt caaatatgta
      541 tccgctcatg aattaattct tagaaaaact catcgagcat caaatgaaac tgcaatttat
      601 tcatatcagg attatcaata ccatattttt gaaaaagccg tttctgtaat gaaggagaaa
      661 actcaccgag gcagttccat aggatggcaa gatcctggta tcggtctgcg attccgactc
      721 gtccaacatc aatacaacct attaatttcc cctcgtcaaa aataaggtta tcaagtgaga
      781 aatcaccatg agtgacgact gaatccggtg agaatggcaa aagtttatgc atttctttcc
      841 agacttgttc aacaggccag ccattacgct cgtcatcaaa atcactcgca tcaaccaaac
      901 cgttattcat tcgtgattgc gcctgagcga gacgaaatac gcgatcgctg ttaaaaggac
      961 aattacaaac aggaatcgaa tgcaaccggc gcaggaacac tgccagcgca tcaacaatat
     1021 tttcacctga atcaggatat tcttctaata cctggaatgc tgttttcccg gggatcgcag
     1081 tggtgagtaa ccatgcatca tcaggagtac ggataaaatg cttgatggtc ggaagaggca
     1141 taaattccgt cagccagttt agtctgacca tctcatctgt aacatcattg gcaacgctac
     1201 ctttgccatg tttcagaaac aactctggcg catcgggctt cccatacaat cgatagattg
     1261 tcgcacctga ttgcccgaca ttatcgcgag cccatttata cccatataaa tcagcatcca
     1321 tgttggaatt taatcgcggc ctagagcaag acgtttcccg ttgaatatgg ctcataacac
     1381 cccttgtatt actgtttatg taagcagaca gttttattgt tcatgaccaa aatcccttaa
     1441 cgtgagtttt cgttccactg agcgtcagac cccgtagaaa agatcaaagg atcttcttga
     1501 gatccttttt ttctgcgcgt aatctgctgc ttgcaaacaa aaaaaccacc gctaccagcg
     1561 gtggtttgtt tgccggatca agagctacca actctttttc cgaaggtaac tggcttcagc
     1621 agagcgcaga taccaaatac tgtccttcta gtgtagccgt agttaggcca ccacttcaag
     1681 aactctgtag caccgcctac atacctcgct ctgctaatcc tgttaccagt ggctgctgcc
     1741 agtggcgata agtcgtgtct taccgggttg gactcaagac gatagttacc ggataaggcg
     1801 cagcggtcgg gctgaacggg gggttcgtgc acacagccca gcttggagcg aacgacctac
     1861 accgaactga gatacctaca gcgtgagcta tgagaaagcg ccacgcttcc cgaagggaga
     1921 aaggcggaca ggtatccggt aagcggcagg gtcggaacag gagagcgcac gagggagctt
     1981 ccagggggaa acgcctggta tctttatagt cctgtcgggt ttcgccacct ctgacttgag
     2041 cgtcgatttt tgtgatgctc gtcagggggg cggagcctat ggaaaaacgc cagcaacgcg
     2101 gcctttttac ggttcctggc cttttgctgg ccttttgctc acatgttctt tcctgcgtta
     2161 tcccctgatt ctgtggataa ccgtattacc gcctttgagt gagctgatac cgctcgccgc
     2221 agccgaacga ccgagcgcag cgagtcagtg agcgaggaag cggaagagcg cctgatgcgg
     2281 tattttctcc ttacgcatct gtgcggtatt tcacaccgca tatatggtgc actctcagta
     2341 caatctgctc tgatgccgca tagttaagcc agtatacact ccgctatcgc tacgtgactg
     2401 ggtcatggct gcgccccgac acccgccaac acccgctgac gcgccctgac gggcttgtct
     2461 gctcccggca tccgcttaca gacaagctgt gaccgtctcc gggagctgca tgtgtcagag
     2521 gttttcaccg tcatcaccga aacgcgcgag gcagctgcgg taaagctcat cagcgtggtc
     2581 gtgaagcgat tcacagatgt ctgcctgttc atccgcgtcc agctcgttga gtttctccag
     2641 aagcgttaat gtctggcttc tgataaagcg ggccatgtta agggcggttt tttcctgttt
     2701 ggtcactgat gcctccgtgt aagggggatt tctgttcatg ggggtaatga taccgatgaa
     2761 acgagagagg atgctcacga tacgggttac tgatgatgaa catgcccggt tactggaacg
     2821 ttgtgagggt aaacaactgg cggtatggat gcggcgggac cagagaaaaa tcactcaggg
     2881 tcaatgccag cgcttcgtta atacagatgt aggtgttcca cagggtagcc agcagcatcc
     2941 tgcgatgcag atccggaaca taatggtgca gggcgctgac ttccgcgttt ccagacttta
     3001 cgaaacacgg aaaccgaaga ccattcatgt tgttgctcag gtcgcagacg ttttgcagca
     3061 gcagtcgctt cacgttcgct cgcgtatcgg tgattcattc tgctaaccag taaggcaacc
     3121 ccgccagcct agccgggtcc tcaacgacag gagcacgatc atgcgcaccc gtggggccgc
     3181 catgccggcg ataatggcct gcttctcgcc gaaacgtttg gtggcgggac cagtgacgaa
     3241 ggcttgagcg agggcgtgca agattccgaa taccgcaagc gacaggccga tcatcgtcgc
     3301 gctccagcga aagcggtcct cgccgaaaat gacccagagc gctgccggca cctgtcctac
     3361 gagttgcatg ataaagaaga cagtcataag tgcggcgacg atagtcatgc cccgcgccca
     3421 ccggaaggag ctgactgggt tgaaggctct caagggcatc ggtcgagatc ccggtgccta
     3481 atgagtgagc taacttacat taattgcgtt gcgctcactg cccgctttcc agtcgggaaa
     3541 cctgtcgtgc cagctgcatt aatgaatcgg ccaacgcgcg gggagaggcg gtttgcgtat
     3601 tgggcgccag ggtggttttt cttttcacca gtgagacggg caacagctga ttgcccttca
     3661 ccgcctggcc ctgagagagt tgcagcaagc ggtccacgct ggtttgcccc agcaggcgaa
     3721 aatcctgttt gatggtggtt aacggcggga tataacatga gctgtcttcg gtatcgtcgt
     3781 atcccactac cgagatatcc gcaccaacgc gcagcccgga ctcggtaatg gcgcgcattg
     3841 cgcccagcgc catctgatcg ttggcaacca gcatcgcagt gggaacgatg ccctcattca
     3901 gcatttgcat ggtttgttga aaaccggaca tggcactcca gtcgccttcc cgttccgcta
     3961 tcggctgaat ttgattgcga gtgagatatt tatgccagcc agccagacgc agacgcgccg
     4021 agacagaact taatgggccc gctaacagcg cgatttgctg gtgacccaat gcgaccagat
     4081 gctccacgcc cagtcgcgta ccgtcttcat gggagaaaat aatactgttg atgggtgtct
     4141 ggtcagagac atcaagaaat aacgccggaa cattagtgca ggcagcttcc acagcaatgg
     4201 catcctggtc atccagcgga tagttaatga tcagcccact gacgcgttgc gcgagaagat
     4261 tgtgcaccgc cgctttacag gcttcgacgc cgcttcgttc taccatcgac accaccacgc
     4321 tggcacccag ttgatcggcg cgagatttaa tcgccgcgac aatttgcgac ggcgcgtgca
     4381 gggccagact ggaggtggca acgccaatca gcaacgactg tttgcccgcc agttgttgtg
     4441 ccacgcggtt gggaatgtaa ttcagctccg ccatcgccgc ttccactttt tcccgcgttt
     4501 tcgcagaaac gtggctggcc tggttcacca cgcgggaaac ggtctgataa gagacaccgg
     4561 catactctgc gacatcgtat aacgttactg gtttcacatt caccaccctg aattgactct
     4621 cttccgggcg ctatcatgcc ataccgcgaa aggttttgcg ccattcgatg gtgtccggga
     4681 tctcgacgct ctcccttatg cgactcctgc attaggaagc agcccagtag taggttgagg
     4741 ccgttgagca ccgccgccgc aaggaatggt gcatgcaagg agatggcgcc caacagtccc
     4801 ccggccacgg ggcctgccac catacccacg ccgaaacaag cgctcatgag cccgaagtgg
     4861 cgagcccgat cttccccatc ggtgatgtcg gcgatatagg cgccagcaac cgcacctgtg
     4921 gcgccggtga tgccggccac gatgcgtccg gcgtagagga tcgagatctc gatcccgcga
     4981 aattaatacg actcactata ggggaattgt gagcggataa caattcccct ctagaaataa
     5041 ttttgtttaa ctttaagaag gagatatacc atgggcagca gccatcatca tcatcatcac
     5101 agcagcggcc tggtgccgcg cggcagccat atggctagca tggctgcgca gggagagccc
     5161 caggtccagt tcaaacttgt attggttggt gatggtggta ctggaaaaac gaccttcgtg
     5221 aaacgtcatt tgactggtga atttgagaag aagtatgtag ccaccttggg tgttgaggtt
     5281 catcccctag tgttccacac caacagagga cctattaagt tcaatgtatg ggacacagcc
     5341 ggcctggaga aattcggtgg actgagagat ggctattata tccaagccca gtgtgccatc
     5401 ataatgtttg atgtaacatc gagagttact tacaagaatg tgcctaactg gcatagagat
     5461 ctggtacgag tgtgtgaaaa catccccatt gtgttgtgtg gcaacaaagt ggatattaag
     5521 gacaggaaag tgaaggcgaa atccattgtc ttccaccgaa agaagaatct tcagtactac
     5581 gacatttctg ccaaaagtaa ctacaacttt gaaaagccct tcctctggct tgctaggaag
     5641 ctcattggag accctaactt ggaatttgtt gccatgcctg ctctcgcccc accagaagtt
     5701 gtcatggacc cagctttggc agcacagtat gagcacgact tagaggttgc tcagacaact
     5761 gctctcccgg atgaggatga tgacctgtga gcggccgcac tcgagcacca ccaccaccac
     5821 cactgagatc cggctgctaa caaagcccga aaggaagctg agttggctgc tgccaccgct
     5881 gagcaataac tagcataacc ccttggggcc tctaaacggg tcttgagggg ttttttgctg
     5941 aaaggaggaa ctatatccgg at
//
