[The description below was written by a language model from this plasmid's Addgene catalogue record and the feature table of its GenBank file.]
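Description:
pET-Ran(Q69L) is a bacterial expression plasmid of 5,962 bp built on the pET28a backbone and carrying the human RAN coding sequence (651 bp) with a Q69L substitution. It replicates in E. coli from a ColE1/pBR322-type origin. The backbone also carries the rop gene and the bom region, consistent with the catalogue's low-copy designation, and an f1 origin is present as well. Selection is by kanamycin through the aph(3')-Ia aminoglycoside phosphotransferase gene.

The insert was cloned between the NheI and NotI sites, both of which are retained. This places it downstream of the T7 promoter, a lac operator and the T7 gene 10 ribosome binding site, and in frame with the backbone's N-terminal 6xHis tag and thrombin cleavage site. A plasmid-borne lacI gene supplies repressor, so transcription stays off until it is induced with IPTG in a host that provides T7 RNA polymerase, and a T7 terminator closes the unit. The feature table does not annotate the Ran open reading frame itself, but the unannotated span between the thrombin site and the downstream elements matches the insert's position and size. A second 6xHis sequence from the vector lies after the insert. The catalogue lists only the N-terminal tag, and the record does not say whether the insert's stop codon excludes the C-terminal one.

Q69L is generally known as a GTPase-deficient form of Ran that stays locked in the GTP-bound state and is widely used to perturb or probe nucleocytoplasmic transport. The plasmid is therefore suited to producing His-tagged recombinant Ran(Q69L) for affinity purification and in vitro assays. The associated publication concerns nuclear transport of TNRC6A and Argonaute in microRNA-mediated silencing.
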