Addgene plasmid #42048: pET-Ran(Q69L)
Depositing lab: Kumiko Ui-Tei. Depositing organization: The University of Tokyo. Publication: Human TNRC6A is an Argonaute-navigator protein for microRNA-mediated gene silencing in the nucleus. Nishi K, Nishi A, Nagasawa T, Ui-Tei K. RNA. 2013 Jan;19(1):17-35. doi: 10.1261/rna.034769.112. Epub 2012 Nov 13. PubMed 23150874.
Backbone
  Vector backbone: pET28a
  Backbone size w/o insert (bp): 5311
  Total vector size (bp): 5962
  Vector type: Bacterial Expression
Growth in bacteria
  Bacterial resistance: Kanamycin, 50 μg/mL
  Growth temperature: 37°C
  Growth strain: DH5alpha
  Copy number: Low Copy
Gene/Insert
  Gene/Insert name: Ran
  Species: H. sapiens (human)
  Insert size (bp): 651
  Mutation: Q69L
  GenBank ID: NP_006316
  Entrez Gene: RAN (a.k.a. ARA24, Gsp1, TC4)
  Tag / fusion protein: His (N terminal on backbone)
  Cloning method: Restriction Enzyme; 5′ cloning site NheI (not destroyed); 3′ cloning site NotI (not destroyed)
  Sequencing primers: 5′ TAATACGACTCACTATAGGG
Terms and licenses: Academic/Nonprofit Terms; Industry Terms: Not Available to Industry
How to cite: pET-Ran(Q69L) was a gift from Kumiko Ui-Tei (Addgene plasmid # 42048 ; http://n2t.net/addgene:42048 ; RRID:Addgene_42048)
