>Addgene plasmid #42048 | pET-Ran(Q69L) | addgene partial sequence | sequence record 59528 | T7 5'-TAATACGACTCACTATAGGG-3'
CCCTCTAGAAATAATTTTGTTTAACTTTAAGAAGGAGATATACCATGGGCAGCAGCCATCATCATCATCA
TCACAGCAGCGGCCTGGTGCCGCGCGGCAGCCATATGGCTAGCATGGCTGCGCAGGGAGAGCCCCAGGTC
CAGTTCAAACTTGTATTGGTTGGTGATGGTGGTACTGGAAAAACGACCTTCGTGAAACGTCATTTGACTG
GTGAATTTGAGAAGAAGTATGTAGCCACCTTGGGTGTTGAGGTTCATCCCCTAGTGTTCCACACCAACAG
AGGACCTATTAAGTTCAATGTATGGGACACAGCCGGCCTGGAGAAATTCGGTGGACTGAGAGATGGCTAT
TATATCCAAGCCCAGTGTGCCATCATAATGTTTGATGTAACATCGAGAGTTACTTACAAGAATGTGCCTA
ACTGGCATAGAGATCTGGTACGAGTGTGTGAAAACATCCCCATTGTGTTGTGTGGCAACAAAGTGGATAT
TAAGGACAGGAAAGTGAAGGCGAAATCCATTGTCTTCCACCGAAAGAAGAATCTTCAGTACTACGACATT
TCTGCCAAAAGTAACTACAACTTTGAAAAGCCCTTCCTCTGGCTTGCTAGGAAGCTCATTGGAGACCCTA
ACTTGGAATTTGTTGCCATGCCTGCTCTCGCCCCACCAGAAGTTGTCATGGACCCAGCTTTGGCAGCACA
GTATGAGCACGACTTAGAGGTTGCTCAGACAACTGCTCTCCCGGATGAGGATGATGACCTGTGAGCGGCC
GCACTCGAGCACCACCACCACCACCACTGAGATCCGGCTGCTAACAAAGCCCGAAAGGAAGCTGAGTTGG
CTGCTGCCACCGCTGAGCAATAACTAGCATAACCCCTTGGGGCCTCTAAACGGGTCTTGAGGGGTTTTTT
GCTGAAAG
